Addgene plasmid #240040: pBIG1D-eIF3bgi
Purpose: Human eIF3b, eIF3g and eIF3i subunits for further cloning or expression in insect cells for purification
Depositing lab: Venki Ramakrishnan. Depositing organization: MRC Laboratory of Molecular Biology. Publication: Purification and characterization of recombinant human translation initiation factor eIF3. Diaz-Lopez I, Gordiyenko Y, Zuber PK, Li X, Ramakrishnan V. Protein Sci. 2026 Jan;35(1):e70388. doi: 10.1002/pro.70388. PubMed 41432235.
Backbone
  Vector backbone: pBIG1x
  Vector type: Insect Expression
Growth in bacteria
  Bacterial resistance: Gentamicin, 10 μg/mL
  Growth temperature: 37°C
  Growth strain: DH5alpha
  Copy number: Unknown
Gene/Insert
  Gene/Insert name: eIF3b, g, i
  Species: H. sapiens (human)
  Mutation: WT
  Promoter: Polyhedrin
  Tag / fusion protein: eIF3i: HIS10 (C terminal on insert)
  Cloning method: Gibson Cloning
Terms and licenses: Academic/Nonprofit Terms; Industry Terms: Not Available to Industry
How to cite: pBIG1D-eIF3bgi was a gift from Venki Ramakrishnan (Addgene plasmid # 240040 ; http://n2t.net/addgene:240040 ; RRID:Addgene_240040)
