[The description below was written by a language model from this plasmid's Addgene catalogue record and pLannotate feature annotations shown in this document.]
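Description:
pBIG1D-eIF3bgi is an insect-cell (baculovirus) expression plasmid built on a pBIG1-series backbone. It carries three wild-type human translation initiation factor 3 subunits, eIF3b, eIF3g and eIF3i, assembled by Gibson cloning. In bacteria it is maintained through a high-copy ColE1/pUC-type origin and selected with gentamicin, conferred by the aacC1 acetyltransferase gene, which lies next to an integron-derived Pc promoter.

The payload consists of three tandem expression cassettes in the same orientation. Each has its own baculovirus polyhedrin promoter, a very strong late promoter active in infected insect cells, followed by one open reading frame and an SV40 polyadenylation signal. The short "large T antigen" and "SET1" fragments annotated after each gene recur at identical spacing. They are most likely sequence-similarity hits within the terminator and linker regions of the repeated cassette rather than functional coding parts. The catalogue entry lists a C-terminal His10 tag on eIF3i for affinity capture of the co-expressed subunits. The automated annotation detects a histidine tag directly after that coding sequence but labels it as a shorter tract.

The gentamicin marker and the three cassettes lie between Tn7R and Tn7L ends, with the origin outside them. This arrangement allows Tn7 transposition of the multigene unit into a bacmid to generate recombinant baculovirus. A loxP site and an HSV TK polyadenylation signal are also present upstream of the first cassette, and the loxP site offers a potential route for Cre-mediated fusion with other plasmids.

According to the record, the construct serves either as an intermediate for further cloning into larger multigene assemblies or directly for co-expression of the eIF3b/g/i subunits in insect cells. The expressed proteins are intended for purification of recombinant human eIF3 components.
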