Features (pLannotate 1.2.2; 23 found; start..end, strand, type, name):
    110..138     -  promoter       Pc promoter: intI1 (promoter lies within the coding sequence); class 1 integron promoter
    209..241     +  protein_bind   loxP: Cre-mediated recombination occurs in the 8-bp core sequence (GCATACAT). Cre recombinase
    332..380     +  polyA_signal   HSV TK poly(A) signal: herpes simplex virus thymidine kinase polyadenylation signal (Cole and Stacy, 1985)
    475..566     +  promoter       polyhedrin promoter: polh from Autographa californica; promoter for the baculovirus polyhedrin gene
    620..3061    +  CDS            EIF3B: EIF3B_HUMAN - Also known as EIF3S9 From Homo sapiens (Human).
   3115..3198    +  CDS            large T antigen (fragment): large T antigen from SV40 (simian virus 40)
   3221..3355    +  polyA_signal   SV40 poly(A) signal: SV40 polyadenylation signal
   3384..3433    +  CDS            SET1 (fragment): solubility-enhancement tag derived from T7 phage gene 10B
   3511..3602    +  promoter       polyhedrin promoter: polh from Autographa californica; promoter for the baculovirus polyhedrin gene
   3656..4615    +  CDS            EIF3G: EIF3G_HUMAN - Also known as EIF3S4 From Homo sapiens (Human).
   4669..4752    +  CDS            large T antigen (fragment): large T antigen from SV40 (simian virus 40)
   4775..4909    +  polyA_signal   SV40 poly(A) signal: SV40 polyadenylation signal
   4938..4987    +  CDS            SET1 (fragment): solubility-enhancement tag derived from T7 phage gene 10B
   5065..5156    +  promoter       polyhedrin promoter: polh from Autographa californica; promoter for the baculovirus polyhedrin gene
   5210..6184    +  CDS            EIF3I: EIF3I_HUMAN - Also known as EIF3S2 From Homo sapiens (Human).
   6194..6214    +  CDS            7xHis: 6xHis affinity tag
   6283..6366    +  CDS            large T antigen (fragment): large T antigen from SV40 (simian virus 40)
   6389..6523    +  polyA_signal   SV40 poly(A) signal: SV40 polyadenylation signal
   6552..6601    +  CDS            SET1 (fragment): solubility-enhancement tag derived from T7 phage gene 10B
   6837..7002    -  mobile_element Tn7L: mini-Tn7 element (left end of the Tn7 transposon) Tn7
   7192..7780    +  rep_origin     ori: high-copy-number ColE1/pMB1/pBR322/pUC origin of replication
   7915..8138    -  mobile_element Tn7R: mini-Tn7 element (right end of the Tn7 transposon) Tn7
   8205..8738    -  CDS            GmR: gentamycin acetyltransferase; aacC1; confers resistance to gentamycin
>Addgene plasmid #240040 | pBIG1D-eIF3bgi | addgene full sequence | sequence record 478395 | Addgene NGS Result
AAAAAAACAGTCATAACAAGCCATGAAAACCGCCACTGCGCCGTTACCACCGCTGCGTTCGGTCAAGGTT
CTGGACCAGTTGCGTGAGCGCATACGCTACTTGCATTACAGTTTACGAACCGAACAGGCTTATGTCAACT
GGGTTCGTGCCTTCATCCGTTTCCACGGTGTGCGTCACCCGGCAACCTTGGGCAGCAGCGAAGTCGCCAT
AACTTCGTATAGCATACATTATACGAAGTTACCTGGGTTTAAACCTAATGATGCCTGATGTTTTTATCGA
GGCTAACTGAAACACGGAAGGAGACAATACCGGAAGGAACCCGCGCTATGACGGCAATAAAAAGACAGAA
TAAAACGCACGGGTGTTGGGTCGTTTGTTCATAAACGCGGGGTTCGGTCCCAGGGCTGGCACTCTGTCAA
GTGAACGCTCTATGGTCTAAAGATTTAAATCGACCTACTCCGGAATATTAATAGATCATGGAGATAATTA
AAATGATAACCATCTCGCAAATAAATAAGTATTTTACTGTTTTCGTAACAGTTTTGTAATAAAAAAACCT
ATAAATATTCCGGATTATTCATACCGTCCCACCATCGGGCGCGGATCCCTCGAGTCAACATGCAAGACGC
TGAGAACGTTGCTGTGCCTGAAGCAGCAGAAGAGAGAGCCGAGCCAGGCCAGCAACAACCAGCTGCCGAG
CCACCACCTGCTGAGGGACTGCTGAGGCCTGCAGGTCCAGGTGCACCTGAAGCTGCTGGTACTGAGGCCT
CTAGCGAAGAAGTCGGAATTGCTGAAGCTGGACCTGAATCTGAAGTCAGGACCGAACCTGCTGCTGAGGC
TGAAGCTGCTTCCGGTCCATCCGAGTCTCCCTCTCCTCCTGCTGCAGAAGAGCTGCCTGGCTCTCATGCT
GAACCACCAGTTCCAGCACAGGGTGAAGCTCCTGGTGAGCAGGCCAGAGATGAGAGGAGCGATAGCAGGG
CTCAGGCTGTCTCTGAAGACGCTGGAGGCAACGAAGGCAGGGCTGCCGAAGCCGAACCTAGAGCACTGGA
GAATGGCGATGCCGACGAGCCTTCCTTCTCTGACCCAGAAGATTTCGTCGATGACGTGAGCGAAGAAGAA
CTGCTGGGAGACGTTCTGAAAGATAGACCTCAGGAGGCTGACGGCATCGACTCCGTGATTGTCGTTGACA
ACGTTCCTCAGGTGGGTCCCGACAGACTGGAGAAGCTGAAGAATGTCATTCACAAGATCTTCTCTAAGTT
CGGCAAGATCACTAACGACTTCTATCCCGAGGAAGATGGTAAGACCAAGGGATACATCTTTCTGGAGTAC
GCTTCTCCTGCCCATGCCGTTGACGCTGTCAAGAACGCTGACGGATACAAACTCGACAAGCAGCATACTT
TCAGGGTCAACCTGTTCACCGATTTCGATAAGTACATGACCATTTCCGATGAATGGGACATCCCAGAGAA
GCAGCCCTTCAAGGATCTCGGCAACCTGCGCTATTGGCTGGAGGAGGCTGAGTGTAGGGACCAGTACTCT
GTTATCTTCGAATCCGGTGATAGAACCTCCATCTTCTGGAACGATGTCAAAGACCCTGTCAGCATTGAAG
AAAGAGCAAGGTGGACCGAAACTTACGTGAGGTGGAGCCCTAAAGGCACCTATCTGGCCACCTTCCATCA
GAGAGGCATTGCCCTCTGGGGTGGTGAGAAGTTCAAGCAGATCCAGAGGTTCTCCCACCAGGGAGTGCAA
CTCATCGACTTCAGCCCATGTGAGCGCTACCTCGTGACATTCTCTCCTCTCATGGACACACAAGACGATC
CTCAGGCTATCATCATTTGGGACATTCTGACTGGACATAAGAAGAGAGGCTTCCACTGCGAATCCTCTGC
TCATTGGCCAATCTTCAAGTGGAGCCACGATGGCAAGTTCTTCGCTCGCATGACACTGGACACCCTGTCC
ATCTACGAGACACCCTCTATGGGTCTGCTGGACAAGAAGTCCCTGAAGATCTCTGGCATCAAGGACTTCT
CCTGGAGCCCTGGTGGTAACATCATTGCCTTCTGGGTCCCTGAAGACAAAGACATTCCAGCCAGGGTCAC
ACTGATGCAACTGCCAACAAGGCAGGAGATTAGAGTCCGCAATCTGTTCAATGTTGTGGACTGTAAACTG
CACTGGCAGAAGAATGGAGACTATCTCTGCGTGAAGGTGGATAGAACACCAAAGGGAACTCAAGGCGTCG
TGACAAACTTTGAGATCTTTAGGATGAGAGAGAAACAGGTGCCTGTTGACGTGGTGGAGATGAAAGAGAC
AATCATCGCTTTCGCCTGGGAGCCCAACGGTTCCAAGTTTGCCGTTCTGCACGGAGAAGCTCCAAGGATT
TCCGTCTCTTTCTACCACGTGAAGAACAACGGTAAGATCGAACTCATCAAGATGTTTGATAAGCAGCAGG
CCAATACTATCTTCTGGAGCCCTCAAGGCCAATTCGTGGTGCTCGCTGGACTGAGGTCTATGAACGGAGC
CCTCGCCTTCGTGGACACAAGCGACTGTACAGTGATGAACATCGCAGAGCACTACATGGCCTCTGATGTG
GAGTGGGACCCAACTGGAAGGTACGTGGTGACATCTGTTAGCTGGTGGTCCCACAAAGTGGACAACGCCT
ACTGGCTGTGGACATTCCAGGGTCGCCTGCTCCAGAAGAACAACAAGGACCGCTTCTGCCAGCTCCTCTG
GAGGCCAAGACCACCTACCCTCCTGTCCCAAGAGCAAATCAAACAGATCAAGAAAGACCTCAAGAAGTAT
TCCAAGATCTTCGAACAGAAGGACAGACTCTCTCAGTCCAAGGCCTCTAAGGAACTGGTGGAGAGGAGGA
GAACTATGATGGAAGATTTCCGCAAGTACCGCAAGATGGCACAAGAGCTGTACATGGAGCAGAAGAATGA
GAGACTGGAGCTGAGAGGTGGTGTGGATACCGACGAGCTGGATAGCAACGTTGACGACTGGGAGGAAGAA
ACCATCGAGTTCTTTGTCACCGAAGAGATCATCCCACTCGGAAACCAGGAGTAAGGTACCTCTAGAGCCT
GCAGTCTCGACAAGCTTGTCGAGAAGTACTAGAGGATCATAATCAGCCATACCACATTTGTAGAGGTTTT
ACTTGCTTTAAAAAACCTCCCACACCTCCCCCTGAACCTGAAACATAAAATGAATGCAATTGTTGTTGTT
AACTTGTTTATTGCAGCTTATAATGGTTACAAATAAAGCAATAGCATCACAAATTTCACAAATAAAGCAT
TTTTTTCACTGCATTCTAGTTGTGGTTTGTCCAAACTCATCAATGTATCTTATCATGTCTGGATCTGATC
ACTGCTTGAGCCTAGAAGATCCGGCTGCTAACAAAGCCCGAAAGGAAGCTGAGTTGGCTGCTGCCACCGC
TGAGCAATAACTATCATAACCATTTAAATAAACTGGATACTATTGCACGTTTAAATCGACCTACTCCGGA
ATATTAATAGATCATGGAGATAATTAAAATGATAACCATCTCGCAAATAAATAAGTATTTTACTGTTTTC
GTAACAGTTTTGTAATAAAAAAACCTATAAATATTCCGGATTATTCATACCGTCCCACCATCGGGCGCGG
ATCCCTCGAGTCAACATGCCTACAGGTGATTTCGATTCCAAACCCTCTTGGGCAGATCAGGTGGAGGAAG
AGGGAGAGGATGACAAATGCGTGACTAGCGAACTGCTCAAGGGCATTCCACTCGCCACAGGCGACACTAG
CCCTGAGCCAGAGCTGCTCCCAGGTGCACCTCTGCCACCACCAAAGGAGGTGATCAACGGCAACATCAAG
ACAGTTACCGAGTACAAGATTGACGAGGATGGCAAGAAGTTCAAGATCGTTCGCACCTTCAGGATCGAAA
CTAGGAAGGCATCCAAAGCTGTTGCCAGAAGGAAGAACTGGAAGAAGTTCGGTAACTCTGAGTTCGACCC
TCCTGGTCCCAACGTCGCTACAACCACAGTGAGCGACGACGTTTCCATGACCTTCATCACAAGCAAAGAG
GACCTGAATTGCCAAGAGGAGGAAGACCCAATGAACAAGCTCAAGGGACAGAAGATTGTCAGCTGTCGCA
TTTGTAAAGGAGATCACTGGACCACAAGATGCCCATACAAAGATACACTGGGTCCCATGCAGAAGGAGCT
GGCTGAGCAGCTGGGACTGTCTACAGGCGAGAAAGAGAAGCTCCCAGGCGAGCTGGAACCTGTGCAGGCA
ACCCAGAACAAGACTGGTAAGTACGTTCCACCAAGCCTCAGGGATGGTGCCTCCAGGAGAGGAGAGTCTA
TGCAGCCCAACAGGAGAGCAGATGATAACGCCACAATCAGAGTTACCAACCTGTCTGAAGACACAAGGGA
GACTGATCTCCAAGAACTCTTTAGACCCTTCGGCTCCATCTCTCGCATCTATCTGGCCAAGGACAAGACA
ACCGGACAGTCCAAGGGCTTCGCCTTCATTAGCTTTCACAGGAGAGAGGACGCTGCCAGAGCTATTGCTG
GTGTGTCTGGATTTGGCTACGACCACCTGATCCTCAATGTCGAATGGGCAAAGCCTTCCACCAACTAAGG
TACCTCTAGAGCCTGCAGTCTCGACAAGCTTGTCGAGAAGTACTAGAGGATCATAATCAGCCATACCACA
TTTGTAGAGGTTTTACTTGCTTTAAAAAACCTCCCACACCTCCCCCTGAACCTGAAACATAAAATGAATG
CAATTGTTGTTGTTAACTTGTTTATTGCAGCTTATAATGGTTACAAATAAAGCAATAGCATCACAAATTT
CACAAATAAAGCATTTTTTTCACTGCATTCTAGTTGTGGTTTGTCCAAACTCATCAATGTATCTTATCAT
GTCTGGATCTGATCACTGCTTGAGCCTAGAAGATCCGGCTGCTAACAAAGCCCGAAAGGAAGCTGAGTTG
GCTGCTGCCACCGCTGAGCAATAACTATCATAACCATTTAAATAAACCTAATGATGCCTGATGTTTAAAT
CGACCTACTCCGGAATATTAATAGATCATGGAGATAATTAAAATGATAACCATCTCGCAAATAAATAAGT
ATTTTACTGTTTTCGTAACAGTTTTGTAATAAAAAAACCTATAAATATTCCGGATTATTCATACCGTCCC
ACCATCGGGCGCGGATCCCTCGAGTCAACATGAAACCAATTCTGCTGCAAGGTCACGAAAGATCCATCAC
TCAAATCAAGTACAACAGGGAAGGCGACCTGCTGTTCACAGTCGCTAAAGACCCAATCGTCAACGTGTGG
TACTCCGTGAACGGTGAGAGACTGGGCACCTACATGGGTCACACTGGAGCTGTCTGGTGTGTTGACGCTG
ATTGGGATACCAAACATGTCCTGACAGGTAGCGCTGACAATTCTTGCAGGCTGTGGGACTGCGAAACAGG
CAAGCAGCTGGCTCTGCTCAAGACCAACTCCGCTGTGAGAACCTGTGGCTTTGATTTCGGTGGCAACATC
ATCATGTTCTCTACCGACAAACAAATGGGCTACCAGTGCTTCGTTTCTTTCTTTGATCTGAGGGACCCTT
CTCAGATCGACAACAACGAGCCCTACATGAAGATTCCCTGCAACGATTCCAAGATCACAAGCGCTGTCTG
GGGACCCCTCGGTGAATGTATCATTGCTGGCCACGAAAGCGGAGAGCTGAATCAGTACTCCGCAAAGTCT
GGAGAAGTCCTGGTGAACGTGAAGGAGCATAGCAGACAAATCAATGACATTCAGCTCTCCAGGGACATGA
CTATGTTCGTTACTGCCTCCAAGGATAACACCGCAAAGCTCTTCGACAGCACTACCCTGGAGCATCAGAA
GACTTTCAGGACAGAAAGACCCGTGAACTCCGCAGCCCTGTCTCCTAACTATGATCATGTGGTGCTGGGA
GGAGGACAGGAGGCTATGGATGTGACCACCACCTCTACTCGCATTGGAAAGTTCGAGGCTCGCTTCTTTC
ATCTGGCCTTTGAAGAGGAGTTCGGAAGGGTGAAAGGTCACTTTGGACCAATCAACTCTGTGGCCTTCCA
CCCTGACGGAAAGTCCTACTCTTCTGGTGGTGAAGACGGCTATGTTCGCATCCACTACTTCGATCCACAG
TACTTCGAGTTTGAGTTCGAAGCTGGTTCCTCTCATCATCATCACCATCACCATCATCACCACGCCTCTT
AAGGTACCTCTAGAGCCTGCAGTCTCGACAAGCTTGTCGAGAAGTACTAGAGGATCATAATCAGCCATAC
CACATTTGTAGAGGTTTTACTTGCTTTAAAAAACCTCCCACACCTCCCCCTGAACCTGAAACATAAAATG
AATGCAATTGTTGTTGTTAACTTGTTTATTGCAGCTTATAATGGTTACAAATAAAGCAATAGCATCACAA
ATTTCACAAATAAAGCATTTTTTTCACTGCATTCTAGTTGTGGTTTGTCCAAACTCATCAATGTATCTTA
TCATGTCTGGATCTGATCACTGCTTGAGCCTAGAAGATCCGGCTGCTAACAAAGCCCGAAAGGAAGCTGA
GTTGGCTGCTGCCACCGCTGAGCAATAACTATCATAACCATTTAAATAAATCTATATCTCAATCGGGGTT
AGTCGATACCCCACCGAGACCCCATTGGGACCAATACGCCCGCGTTTCTTCCTTTTCCCCACCCCAACCC
CCAAGTTCGGGTGAAGGCCCAGGGCTCGCAGCCAACGTCGGGGCGGCAAGCCCTGCCATAGCCACTACGG
GTTAATTAAAAACGGTTCACATAGCTTAGTTTAAACAGGAGATCCGAACCAGATAAGTGAAATCTAGTTC
CAAACTATTTTGTCATTTTTAATTTTCGTATTAGCTTACGACGCTACACCCAGTTCCCATCTATTTTGTC
ACTCTTCCCTAAATAATCCTTAAAAACTCCATTTCCACCCCTCCCAGTTCCCAACTATTTTGTCCGCCCA
CAACCGGTTGACTTGGGTCAACTGTCAGACCAAGTTTACTCATATATACTTTAGATTGATTTAAAACTTC
ATTTTTAATTTAAAAGGATCTAGGTGAAGATCCTTTTTGATAATCTCATGACCAAAATCCCTTAACGTGA
GTTTTCGTTCCACTGAGCGTCAGACCCCGTAGAAAAGATCAAAGGATCTTCTTGAGATCCTTTTTTTCTG
CGCGTAATCTGCTGCTTGCAAACAAAAAAACCACCGCTACCAGCGGTGGTTTGTTTGCCGGATCAAGAGC
TACCAACTCTTTTTCCGAAGGTAACTGGCTTCAGCAGAGCGCAGATACCAAATACTGTTCTTCTAGTGTA
GCCGTAGTTAGGCCACCACTTCAAGAACTCTGTAGCACCGCCTACATACCTCGCTCTGCTAATCCTGTTA
CCAGTGGCTGCTGCCAGTGGCGATAAGTCGTGTCTTACCGGGTTGGACTCAAGACGATAGTTACCGGATA
AGGCGCAGCGGTCGGGCTGAACGGGGGGTTCGTGCACACAGCCCAGCTTGGAGCGAACGACCTACACCGA
ACTGAGATACCTACAGCGTGAGCTATGAGAAAGCGCCACGCTTCCCGAAGGGAGAAAGGCGGACAGGTAT
CCGGTAAGCGGCAGGGTCGGAACAGGAGAGCGCACGAGGGAGCTTCCAGGGGGAAACGCCTGGTATCTTT
ATAGTCCTGTCGGGTTTCGCCACCTCTGACTTGAGCGTCGATTTTTGTGATGCTCGTCAGGGGGGCGGAG
CCTATGGAAAAACGCCAGCAACGCGGCCTTTTTACGGTTCCTGGCCTTTTGCTGGCCTTTTGCTCACATG
TTCTTTCCTGCGTTATCCCCTGATTGACTTGGGTCGCTCTTCCTGTGGATGCGCAGATGCCCTGCGTAAG
CGGGTGTGGGCGGACAATAAAGTCTTAAACTGAACAAAATAGATCTAAACTATGACAATAAAGTCTTAAA
CTAGACAGAATAGTTGTAAACTGAAATCAGTCCAGTTATGCTGTGAAAAAGCATACTGGACTTTTGTTAT
GGCTAAAGCAAACTCTTCATTTTCTGAAGTGCAAATTGCCCGTCGTATTAAAGAGGGGCGTGGCCAAGGG
CATGTAAAGACTATATTCGCGGCGTTGTGACAATTTACCGAACAACTCCGCGGCCGGGAAGCCGATCTCG
GCTTGAACGAATTGTTAGGTGGCGGTACTTGGGTCGATATCAAAGTGCATCACTTCTTCCCGTATGCCCA
ACTTTGTATAGAGAGCCACTGCGGGATCGTCACCGTAATCTGCTTGCACGTAGATCACATAAGCACCAAG
CGCGTTGGCCTCATGCTTGAGGAGATTGATGAGCGCGGTGGCAATGCCCTGCCTCCGGTGCTCGCCGGAG
ACTGCGAGATCATAGATATAGATCTCACTACGCGGCTGCTCAAACTTGGGCAGAACGTAAGCCGCGAGAG
CGCCAACAACCGCTTCTTGGTCGAAGGCAGCAAGCGCGATGAATGTCTTACTACGGAGCAAGTTCCCGAG
GTAATCGGAGTCCGGCTGATGTTGGGAGTAGGTGGCTACGTCTCCGAACTCACGACCGAAAAGATCAAGA
GCAGCCCGCATGGATTTGACTTGGTCAGGGCCGAGCCTACATGTGCGAATGATGCCCATACTTGAGCCAC
CTAACTTTGTTTTAGGGCGACTGCCCTGCTGCGTAACATCGTTGCTGCTGCGTAACATCGTTGCTGCTCC
ATAACATCAAACATCGACCCACGGCGTAACGCGCTTGCTGCTTGGATGCCCGAGGCATAGACTGTAC
